Addgene plasmid #47074: pBXNAC3H
Purpose: (Empty Backbone) FX cloning E.coli expression vector with araBAD promoter N-terminal Avi-tag, C-terminal 3C protease cleavage site and 10x His tag
Depositing lab: Raimund Dutzler & Eric Geertsma. Depositing organization: University of Zurich. Publication: A versatile and efficient high-throughput cloning tool for structural biology. Geertsma ER, Dutzler R. Biochemistry. 2011 Apr 19;50(15):3272-8. Epub 2011 Mar 25. 10.1021/bi200178z PubMed 21410291.
Backbone
  Vector backbone: pBAD24
  Backbone manufacturer: LM Guzman
  Backbone size (bp): 5779
  Modifications to backbone: modified for compatibility with FX cloning and added tags/fusion proteins
  Vector type: Bacterial Expression
  Promoter: araBAD
  Tag / fusion protein: Avi-tag (N terminal on backbone); 3C protease site (PreScission site) (C terminal on backbone); decaHIS (10x His) (C terminal on backbone)
Growth in bacteria
  Bacterial resistance: Chloramphenicol and Ampicillin, 25 & 100 μg/mL
  Growth temperature: 37°C
  Growth strain: DB3.1
  Copy number: Unknown
Gene/Insert
  Cloning method: Unknown
  Sequencing primers: 5′ pBAD-F; 3′ pBAD-R
Terms and licenses: Academic/Nonprofit Terms; Industry Terms: Not Available to Industry
How to cite: pBXNAC3H was a gift from Raimund Dutzler & Eric Geertsma (Addgene plasmid # 47074 ; http://n2t.net/addgene:47074 ; RRID:Addgene_47074)
