[The description below was written by a language model from this plasmid's Addgene catalogue record and pLannotate feature annotations shown in this document.]
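Description:
pBXNAC3H is an empty bacterial expression backbone derived from pBAD24 and adapted for FX cloning, intended for arabinose-inducible protein production in E. coli. Transcription is driven by the araBAD promoter, with the divergently transcribed araC regulator carried on the same plasmid to provide repression in the absence of L-arabinose and activation when it is added. The rrnB T1 and T2 terminators lie downstream of the expression region. The plasmid replicates from a ColE1/pMB1-type origin (with the pBR322 bom region and only a fragment of rop annotated) and carries a β-lactamase gene for ampicillin selection. The catalogue lists the copy number as unknown.

Between the tags sits a counterselection stuffer rather than a gene of interest: a ccdB toxin gene with a partial ccdA, and a chloramphenicol acetyltransferase cassette, all on the reverse strand. This explains why the empty vector is selected on both chloramphenicol and ampicillin and is maintained in the ccdB-tolerant strain DB3.1. When an open reading frame replaces the stuffer, ccdB is lost, so insert-containing clones can grow in ordinary ccdB-sensitive strains. The resulting protein carries an N-terminal Avi-tag, which allows site-specific enzymatic biotinylation, and a C-terminal 3C (PreScission) protease site followed by a 10x His tag for metal-affinity purification and later tag removal.

The automated annotation detects the Avi-tag, but it does not explicitly label the 3C site or decaHis tag. A short "capTEV" fragment hit lies at about the expected position and may reflect the His stretch. The attR1 and SV40 NLS hits within the stuffer appear incidental to the cassette rather than functional parts of the design. The sequence record (5,828 nt) is slightly longer than the catalogued backbone size. The vector belongs to a high-throughput cloning toolkit for structural biology.
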