Features (pLannotate 1.2.2; 20 found; start..end, strand, type, name):
    120..285     +  promoter       araBAD promoter: araBAD; promoter of the L-arabinose operon of E. coli; the araC regulatory gene is transcribed in the opposite direction (Guzman et al., 1995)
    328..369     +  CDS            AviTag™ (fragment): peptide tag that allows for enzymatic biotinylation
    421..723     -  CDS            ccdB: CCDB_ECOLI - Also known as G, letB, letD. Experimental evidence at protein level: Swiss-Prot protein existence level 1. Toxic component of a type II toxin-antitoxin (TA) system, functioning in plasmid maintainence. Responsible for the post- segregational killing (PSK) of plasmid-free cells, also referred to as a plasmid addiction system. Half-life of over 2 hours. Cell killing by CcdB is accompanied by filamentation, defects in chromosome and plasmid segregation, defects in cell division, formation of anucleate cells, decreased DNA synthesis and plasmid loss. Interferes with the activity of DN
    728..886     -  CDS            ccdA (fragment): CCDA_ECO57 - Also known as H, letA. Experimental evidence at protein level: Swiss-Prot protein existence level 1. Antitoxin component of a type II toxin-antitoxin (TA) system which inhibits the post-segregational killing (PSK) of plasmid-free cells, also referred to as a plasmid addiction system. Binds to and blocks the activity of CcdB; will also remove bound CcdB protein from the CcdB-GyrA complex by forming a CcdA-CcdB complex, a process termed rejuvenation. Functions as a transcriptional corepressor for the ccdAB operon, repression also requires CcdB (By similarity). From Escherichia coli
   1065..1724    -  CDS            CmR: chloramphenicol acetyltransferase; cat; confers resistance to chloramphenicol
   1725..1754    -  promoter       cat promoter (fragment): promoter of the E. coli cat gene encoding chloramphenicol acetyltransferase
   1778..1808    -  promoter       lac UV5 promoter: E. coli lac promoter with an "up" mutation
   1833..1957    -  protein_bind   attR1: mutant version of attR; recombination site for the Gateway® LR reaction LR Clonase™
   1976..1996    -  CDS            SV40 NLS: nuclear localization signal of SV40 (simian virus 40) large T antigen
   2000..2020    -  CDS            SV40 NLS: nuclear localization signal of SV40 (simian virus 40) large T antigen
   2156..2173    +  CDS            capTEV™ (fragment): composite tag for in vivo biotinylation, TEV protease cleavage, and 6xHis tagging
   2280..2395    +  ncRNA          5S rRNA: Accession: RF00001 - 5S ribosomal RNA
   2399..2485    +  terminator     rrnB T1 terminator: Escherichia coli rrnB; transcription terminator T1 from the E. coli rrnB gene
   2577..2604    +  terminator     rrnB T2 terminator: transcription terminator T2 from the E. coli rrnB gene
   2623..2714    +  promoter       AmpR promoter: bla
   2715..3575    +  CDS            AmpR: β-lactamase; bla; confers resistance to ampicillin, carbenicillin, and related antibiotics
   3746..4334    +  rep_origin     ori: high-copy-number ColE1/pMB1/pBR322/pUC origin of replication
   4520..4660    -  misc_feature   bom: basis of mobility region from pBR322
   4762..4802    -  CDS            rop (fragment): Rop protein, which maintains plasmids at low copy number; rop
   4924..5802    -  CDS            araC: L-arabinose regulatory protein; araC
>Addgene plasmid #47074 | pBXNAC3H | depositor full sequence | sequence record 67100 | pBXNAC3H sequence 5828 bps
AAGAAACCAATTGTCCATATTGCATCAGACATTGCCGTCACTGCGTCTTTTACTGGCACTTCTCGCTAAC
CAAACCGGTAACCCCGCTTATTAAAAGCATTCTGTAACAAAGCGGGACCAAAGCCATGACAAAAACGCGT
AACAAAAGTGTCTATAATCACGGCAGAAAAGTCCACATTGATTATTTGCACGGCGTCACACTTTGCTATG
CCATAGCATTTTTATCCATAAGATTAGCGGATCCTACCTGACGCTTTTTATCGCAACTCTCTACTGTTTC
TCCATACCCGTTTTTTGGGCTAACAGGAGGAATTAACCATGGCTGGTCTGAACGATATCTTCGAAGCTCA
GAAAATCGAATGGCACGAAAGTTGAAGAGCGACCTGCAGACTGGCTGTGTATAAGGGAGCCTGACATTTA
TATTCCCCAGAACATCAGGTTAATGGCGTTTTTGATGTCATTTTCGCGGTGGCTGAGATCAGCCACTTCT
TCCCCGATAACGGAGACCGGCACACTGGCCATATCGGTGGTCATCATGCGCCAGCTTTCATCCCCGATAT
GCACCACCGGGTAAAGTTCACGGGAGACTTTATCTGACAGCAGACGTGCACTGGCCAGGGGGATCACCAT
CCGTCGCCCGGGCGTGTCAATAATATCACTCTGTACATCCACAAACAGACGATAACGGCTCTCTCTTTTA
TAGGTGTAAACCTTAAACTGCATTTCACCAGCCCCTGTTCTCGTCAGCAAAAGAGCCGTTCATTTCAATA
AACCGGGCGACCTCAGCCATCCCTTCCTGATTTTCCGCTTTCCAGCGTTCGGCACGCAGACGACGGGCTT
CATTCTGCATGGTTGTGCTTACCAGACCGGAGATATTGACATCATATATGCCTTGAGCAACTGATAGCTG
TCGCTGTCAACTGTCACTGTAATACGCTGCTTCATAGCATACCTCTTTTTGACATACTTCGGGTATACAT
ATCAGTATATATTCTTATACCGCAAAAATCAGCGCGCAAATACGCATACTGTTATCTGGCTTTTAGTAAG
CCGGATCCACGCGTTTACGCCCCGCCCTGCCACTCATCGCAGTACTGTTGTAATTCATTAAGCATTCTGC
CGACATGGAAGCCATCACAAACGGCATGATGAACCTGAATCGCCAGCGGCATCAGCACCTTGTCGCCTTG
CGTATAATATTTGCCCATGGTGAAAACGGGGGCGAAGAAGTTGTCCATATTGGCCACGTTTAAATCAAAA
CTGGTGAAACTCACCCAGGGATTGGCTGAGACGAAAAACATATTCTCAATAAACCCTTTAGGGAAATAGG
CCAGGTTTTCACCGTAACACGCCACATCTTGCGAATATATGTGTAGAAACTGCCGGAAATCGTCGTGGTA
TTCACTCCAGAGCGATGAAAACGTTTCAGTTTGCTCATGGAAAACGGTGTAACAAGGGTGAACACTATCC
CATATCACCAGCTCACCGTCTTTCATTGCCATACGGAATTCCGGATGAGCATTCATCAGGCGGGCAAGAA
TGTGAATAAAGGCCGGATAAAACTTGTGCTTATTTTTCTTTACGGTCTTTAAAAAGGCCGTAATATCCAG
CTGAACGGTCTGGTTATAGGTACATTGAGCAACTGACTGAAATGCCTCAAAATGTTCTTTACGATGCCAT
TGGGATATATCAACGGTGGTATATCCAGTGATTTTTTTCTCCATTTTAGCTTCCTTAGCTCCTGAAAATC
TCGACGGATCCTAACTCAAAATCCACACATTATACGAGCCGGAAGCATAAAGTGTAAAGCCTGGGGTGCC
TAATGCGGCCGCCATAGTGACTGGATATGTTGTGTTTTACAGTATTATGTAGTCTGTTTTTTATGCAAAA
TCTAATTTAATATATTGATATTTATATCATTTTACGTTTCTCGTTCAGCTTTTTTGTACAAACTTGTGAT
ATCGAATTCGCTAGCTACCTTTCTCTTCTTTTTTGGATCTACCTTTCTCTTCTTTTTTGGGGATCCACTA
GTTCAGCTCTTCTGCATTAGAAGTTTTGTTTCAAGGTCCACACCATCATCATCACCATCATCATCATCAT
TAATAATCTAGAACAAAAACTCATCTCAGAAGAGGATCTGAATAGCGCCGTCGACCATCATCATCATCAT
CATTGAGTTTAAACGGTCTCCAGCTTGGCTGTTTTGGCGGATGAGAGAAGATTTTCAGCCTGATACAGAT
TAAATCAGAACGCAGAAGCGGTCTGATAAAACAGAATTTGCCTGGCGGCAGTAGCGCGGTGGTCCCACCT
GACCCCATGCCGAACTCAGAAGTGAAACGCCGTAGCGCCGATGGTAGTGTGGGGTCTCCCCATGCGAGAG
TAGGGAACTGCCAGGCATCAAATAAAACGAAAGGCTCAGTCGAAAGACTGGGCCTTTCGTTTTATCTGTT
GTTTGTCGGTGAACGCTCTCCTGAGTAGGACAAATCCGCCGGGAGCGGATTTGAACGTTGCGAAGCAACG
GCCCGGAGGGTGGCGGGCAGGACGCCCGCCATAAACTGCCAGGCATCAAATTAAGCAGAAGGCCATCCTG
ACGGATGGCCTTTTTGCGTTTCTACAAACTCTTTTGTTTATTTTTCTAAATACATTCAAATATGTATCCG
CTCATGAGACAATAACCCTGATAAATGCTTCAATAATATTGAAAAAGGAAGAGTATGAGTATTCAACATT
TCCGTGTCGCCCTTATTCCCTTTTTTGCGGCATTTTGCCTTCCTGTTTTTGCTCACCCAGAAACGCTGGT
GAAAGTAAAAGATGCTGAAGATCAGTTGGGTGCACGAGTGGGTTACATCGAACTGGATCTCAACAGCGGT
AAGATCCTTGAGAGTTTTCGCCCCGAAGAACGTTTTCCAATGATGAGCACTTTTAAAGTTCTGCTATGTG
GCGCGGTATTATCCCGTGTTGACGCCGGGCAAGAGCAACTCGGTCGCCGCATACACTATTCTCAGAATGA
CTTGGTTGAGTACTCACCAGTCACAGAAAAGCATCTTACGGATGGCATGACAGTAAGAGAATTATGCAGT
GCTGCCATAACCATGAGTGATAACACTGCGGCCAACTTACTTCTGACAACGATCGGAGGACCGAAGGAGC
TAACCGCTTTTTTGCACAACATGGGGGATCATGTAACTCGCCTTGATCGTTGGGAACCGGAGCTGAATGA
AGCCATACCAAACGACGAGCGTGACACCACGATGCCTGTAGCAATGGCAACAACGTTGCGCAAACTATTA
ACTGGCGAACTACTTACTCTAGCTTCCCGGCAACAATTAATAGACTGGATGGAGGCGGATAAAGTTGCAG
GACCACTTCTGCGCTCGGCCCTTCCGGCTGGCTGGTTTATTGCTGATAAATCTGGAGCCGGTGAGCGTGG
GTCTCGCGGTATCATTGCAGCACTGGGGCCAGATGGTAAGCCCTCCCGTATCGTAGTTATCTACACGACG
GGGAGTCAGGCAACTATGGATGAACGAAATAGACAGATCGCTGAGATAGGTGCCTCACTGATTAAGCATT
GGTAACTGTCAGACCAAGTTTACTCATATATACTTTAGATTGATTTAAAACTTCATTTTTAATTTAAAAG
GATCTAGGTGAAGATCCTTTTTGATAATCTCATGACCAAAATCCCTTAACGTGAGTTTTCGTTCCACTGA
GCGTCAGACCCCGTAGAAAAGATCAAAGGATCTTCTTGAGATCCTTTTTTTCTGCGCGTAATCTGCTGCT
TGCAAACAAAAAAACCACCGCTACCAGCGGTGGTTTGTTTGCCGGATCAAGAGCTACCAACTCTTTTTCC
GAAGGTAACTGGCTTCAGCAGAGCGCAGATACCAAATACTGTCCTTCTAGTGTAGCCGTAGTTAGGCCAC
CACTTCAAGAACTCTGTAGCACCGCCTACATACCTCGCTCTGCTAATCCTGTTACCAGTGGCTGCTGCCA
GTGGCGATAAGTCGTGTCTTACCGGGTTGGACTCAAGACGATAGTTACCGGATAAGGCGCAGCGGTCGGG
CTGAACGGGGGGTTCGTGCACACAGCCCAGCTTGGAGCGAACGACCTACACCGAACTGAGATACCTACAG
CGTGAGCTATGAGAAAGCGCCACGCTTCCCGAAGGGAGAAAGGCGGACAGGTATCCGGTAAGCGGCAGGG
TCGGAACAGGAGAGCGCACGAGGGAGCTTCCAGGGGGAAACGCCTGGTATCTTTATAGTCCTGTCGGGTT
TCGCCACCTCTGACTTGAGCGTCGATTTTTGTGATGCTCGTCAGGGGGGCGGAGCCTATGGAAAAACGCC
AGCAACGCGGCCTTTTTACGGTTCCTGGCCTTTTGCTGGCCTTTTGCTCACATGTTCTTTCCTGCGTTAT
CCCCTGATTCTGTGGATAACCGTATTACCGCCTTTGAGTGAGCTGATACCGCTCGCCGCAGCCGAACGAC
CGAGCGCAGCGAGTCAGTGAGCGAGGAAGCGGAAGTGCCCCTGATGCGGTATTTTCTCCTTACGCATCTG
TGCGGTATTTCACACCGCATATGGTGCACTCTCAGTACAATCTGCTCTGATGCCGCATAGTTAAGCCAGT
ATACACTCCGCTATCGCTACGTGACTGGGTCATGGCTGCGCCCCGACACCCGCCAACACCCGCTGACGCG
CCCTGACGGGCTTGTCTGCTCCCGGCATCCGCTTACAGACAAGCTGTGACCGTCTCCGGGAGCTGCATGT
GTCAGAGGTTTTCACCGTCATCACCGAAACGCGCGAGGCAGCAGATCAATTCGCGCGCGAAGGCGAAGCG
GCATGCATAATGTGCCTGTCAAATGGACGAAGCAGGGATTCTGCAAACCCTATGCTACTCCGTCAAGCCG
TCAATTGTCTGATTCGTTACCAATTATGACAACTTGACGGCTACATCATTCACTTTTTCTTCACAACCGG
CACGGAACTCGCTCGGGCTGGCCCCGGTGCATTTTTTAAATACCCGCGAGAAATAGAGTTGATCGTCAAA
ACCAACATTGCGACCGACGGTGGCGATAGGCATCCGGGTGGTGCTCAAAAGCAGCTTCGCCTGGCTGATA
CGTTGGTCCTCGCGCCAGCTTAAGACGCTAATCCCTAACTGCTGGCGGAAAAGATGTGACAGACGCGACG
GCGACAAGCAAACATGCTGTGCGACGCTGGCGATATCAAAATTGCTGTCTGCCAGGTGATCGCTGATGTA
CTGACAAGCCTCGCGTACCCGATTATCCATCGGTGGATGGAGCGACTCGTTAATCGCTTCCATGCGCCGC
AGTAACAATTGCTCAAGCAGATTTATCGCCAGCAGCTCCGAATAGCGCCCTTCCCCTTGCCCGGCGTTAA
TGATTTGCCCAAACAGGTCGCTGAAATGCGGCTGGTGCGCTTCATCCGGGCGAAAGAACCCCGTATTGGC
AAATATTGACGGCCAGTTAAGCCATTCATGCCAGTAGGCGCGCGGACGAAAGTAAACCCACTGGTGATAC
CATTCGCGAGCCTCCGGATGACGACCGTAGTGATGAATCTCTCCTGGCGGGAACAGCAAAATATCACCCG
GTCGGCAAACAAATTCTCGTCCCTGATTTTTCACCACCCCCTGACCGCGAATGGTGAGATTGAGAATATA
ACCTTTCATTCCCAGCGGTCGGTCGATAAAAAAATCGAGATAACCGTTGGCCTCAATCGGCGTTAAACCC
GCCACCAGATGGGCATTAAACGAGTATCCCGGCAGCAGGGGATCATTTTGCGCTTCAGCCATACTTTTCA
TACTCCCGCCATTCAGAG
