>Addgene plasmid #47074 | pBXNAC3H | addgene partial sequence | sequence record 73145 | CAT-R 5'-GCAACTGACTGAAATGCCTC-3'
TATCAACGGTGGTATATCCAGTGATTTTTTTCTCCATTTTAGCTTCCTTAGCTCCTGAAAATCTCGACGG
ATCCTAACTCAAAATCCACACATTATACGAGCCGGAAGCATAAAGTGTAAAGCCTGGGGTGCCTAATGCG
GCCGCCATAGTGACTGGATATGTTGTGTTTTACAGTATTATGTAGTCTGTTTTTTATGCAAAATCTAATT
TAATATATTGATATTTATATCATTTTACGTTTCTCGTTCAGCTTTTTTGTACAAACTTGTGATATCGAAT
TCGCTAGCTACCTTTCTCTTCTTTTTTGGATCTACCTTTCTCTTCTTTTTTGGGGATCCACTAGTTCAGC
TCTTCTGCATTAGAAGTTTTGTTTCAAGGTCCACACCATCATCATCACCATCATCATCATCATTAATAAT
CTAGAACAAAAACTCATCTCAGAAGAGGATCTGAATAGCGCCGTCGACCATCATCATCATCATCATTGAG
TTTAAACGGTCTCCAGCTTGGCTGTTTTGGCGGATGAGAGAAGATTTTCAGCCTGATACAGATTAAATCA
GAACGCAGAAGCGGTCTGATAAAACAGAATTTGCCTGGCGGCAGTAGCGCGGTGGTCCCACCTGACCCCA
TGCCGAACTCAGAAGTGAAACGCCGTAGCGCCGATGGTAGTGTGGGGTCTCCCCATGCGAGAGTAGGGAA
CTGCCAGGCATCAAATAAAACGAAAGGCTCAGTCGAAAGACTGGGCCTTTCGTTTTATCTGTTGTTTGTC
GGTGAACGCTCTCCTGAGTAGGACAAATCCGCCGGGAGCGGATTTGAACGTTGCGAAGCAACGGC
