>Addgene plasmid #47074 | pBXNAC3H | addgene partial sequence | sequence record 73146 | pBAD-F 5'-ATGCCATAGCATTTTTATCC-3'
TCGCAACTCTCTACTGTTTCTCCATACCCGTTTTTTGGGCTAACAGGAGGAATTAACCATGGCTGGTCTG
AACGATATCTTCGAAGCTCAGAAAATCGAATGGCACGAAAGTTGAAGAGCGACCTGCAGACTGGCTGTGT
ATAAGGGAGCCTGACATTTATATTCCCCAGAACATCAGGTTAATGGCGTTTTTGATGTCATTTTCGCGGT
GGCTGAGATCAGCCACTTCTTCCCCGATAACGGAGACCGGCACACTGGCCATATCGGTGGTCATCATGCG
CCAGCTTTCATCCCCGATATGCACCACCGGGTAAAGTTCACGGGAGACTTTATCTGACAGCAGACGTGCA
CTGGCCAGGGGGATCACCATCCGTCGCCCGGGCGTGTCAATAATATCACTCTGTACATCCACAAACAGAC
GATAACGGCTCTCTCTTTTATAGGTGTAAACCTTAAACTGCATTTCACCAGCCCCTGTTCTCGTCAGCAA
AAGAGCCGTTCATTTCAATAAACCGGGCGACCTCAGCCATCCCTTCCTGATTTTCCGCTTTCCAGCGTTC
GGCACGCAGACGACGGGCTTCATTCTGCATGGTTGTGCTTACCAGACCGGAGATATTGACATCATATATG
CCTTGAGCAACTGATAGCTGTCGCTGTCAACTGTCACTGTAATACGCTGCTTCATAGCATACCTCTTTTT
GACATACTTCGGGTATACATATCAGTATATATTCTTATACCGCAAAAATCAGCGCGCAAATACGCATACT
GTTATCTGGCTTTTAGTAAGCCGGATCCACGCGTTTACGCCCCGCCCTGCCACTCATCGCAGTACTGTTG
TAATTCATTAAGCATTCTGCCGACATGGAAGCCATCACAAACGGCATGATGAACCTGAATCGCCAGCGGC
ATCAGCACCTTGTCGCCTTGCGTATAATATTTGCCCATGGTGAAAACGGGGGCGAA
