>Addgene plasmid #47074 | pBXNAC3H | addgene partial sequence | sequence record 79569 | pBAD-R 5'-GATTTAATCTGTATCAGG-3'
AACTCAATGATGATGATGATGATGGTCGACGGCGCTATTCAGATCCTCTTCTGAGATGAGTTTTTGTTCT
AGATTATTAATGATGATGATGATGGTGATGATGATGGTGTGGACCTTGAAACAAAACTTCTAATGCAGAA
GAGCTGAACTAGTGGATCCCCAAAAAAGAAGAGAAAGGTAGATCCAAAAAAGAAGAGAAAGGTAGCTAGC
GAATTCGATATCACAAGTTTGTACAAAAAAGCTGAACGAGAAACGTAAAATGATATAAATATCAATATAT
TAAATTAGATTTTGCATAAAAAACAGACTACATAATACTGTAAAACACAACATATCCAGTCACTATGGCG
GCCGCATTAGGCACCCCAGGCTTTACACTTTATGCTTCCGGCTCGTATAATGTGTGGATTTTGAGTTAGG
ATCCGTCGAGATTTTCAGGAGCTAAGGAAGCTAAAATGGAGAAAAAAATCACTGGATATACCACCGTTGA
TATATCCCAATGGCATCGTAAAGAACATTTTGAGGCATTTCAGTCAGTTGCTCAATGTACCTATAACCAG
ACCGTTCAGCTGGATATTACGGCCTTTTTAAAGACCGTAAAGAAAAATAAGCACAAGTTTTATCCGGCCT
TTATTCACATTCTTGCCCGCCTGATGAATGCTCATCCGGAATTCCGTATGGCAATGAAAGACGGTGAGCT
GGTGATATGGGATAGTGTTCACCCTTGTTACACCGTTTTCCATGAGCAAACTGAAACGTTTTCATCGCTC
TGGAGTGAATACCACGACGATTTCCGGCAGTTTCTACACATATATTCGCAAGATGTGGCGTGTTACGGTG
AAAACCTGGCCTATTTCCCTAAAGGG
